>Addgene plasmid #83100 | pLX304 PCSK5-V5 blast | depositor partial sequence | sequence record 158358 | Orfeome_PCSK5
ATGGGCTGGGGGAGCCGCTGCTGCTGCCCGGGACGTTTGGACCTGCTGTGCGTGCTGGCGCTGCTCGGGG
GCTGCCTGCTCCCCGTGTGTCGGACGCGCGTCTACACCAACCACTGGGCAGTCAAAATCGCCGGGGGCTT
CCCGGAGGCCAACCGTATCGCCAGCAAGTACGGATTCATCAACATAGGACAGATAGGGGCCCTGAAGGAC
TACTACCACTTCTACCATAGCAGGACGATTAAAAGGTCAGTTATCTCGAGCAGAGGGACCCACAGTTTCA
TTTCAATGGAACCAAAGGTGGAATGGATCCAACAGCAAGTGGTAAAAAAGCGGACAAAGAGGGATTATGA
CTTCAGTCGTGCCCAGTCTACCTATTTCAATGATCCCAAGTGGCCCAGCATGTGGTATATGCACTGCAGT
GACAATACACATCCCTGCCAGTCTGACATGAATATCGAAGGAGCCTGGAAGAGAGGCTACACGGGAAAGA
ACATTGTGGTCACTATCCTGGATGACGGAATTGAGAGAACCCATCCAGATCTGATGCAAAACTACGATGC
TCTGGCAAGTTGCGACGTGAATGGGAATGACTTGGACCCAATGCCTCGTTATGATGCAAGCAACGAGAAC
AAGCATGGGACTCGCTGTGCTGGAGAAGTGGCAGCCGCTGCAAACAATTCGCACTGCACAGTCGGAATTG
CTTTCAACGCCAAGATCGGAGGAGTGCGAATGCTGGACGGAGATGTCACGGACATGGTTGAAGCAAAATC
AGTTAGCTTCAACCCCCAGCACGTGCACATTTACAGCGCCAGCTGGGGCCCGGATGATGATGGCAAGACT
GTGGACGGACCAGCCCCCCTCACCCGGCAAGCCTTTGAAAACGGCGTTAGAATGGGGCGGAGAGGCCTCG
GCTCTGTGTTTGTTTGGGCATCTGGAAATGGTGGAAGGAGCAAAGACCACTGCTCCTGTGATGGCTACAC
CAACAGCATCTACACCATCTCCATCAGCAGCACTGCAGAAAGCGGAAAGAAACCTTGGTACCTGGAAGAG
TGTTCATCCACGCTGGCCACAACCTACAGCAGCGGGGAGTCCTACGATAAGAAAATCATCACTACAGATC
TGAGGCAGCGTTGCACGGACAACCACACTGGGACGTCAGCCTCAGCCCCCATGGCTGCAGGCATCATTGC
GCTGGCCCTGGAAGCCAATCCGTTTCTGACCTGGAGAGACGTACAGCATGTTATTGTCAGGACTTCCCGT
GCGGGACATTTGAACGCTAATGACTGGAAAACCAATGCTGCTGGTTTTAAGGTGAGCCATCTTTATGGAT
TTGGACTGATGGACGCAGAAGCCATGGTGATGGAGGCAGAGAAGTGGACCACCGTTCCCCGGCAGCACGT
GTGTGTGGAGAGCACAGACCGACAAATCAAGACAATCCGCCCTAACAGTGCAGTGCGCTCCATCTACAAA
GCTTCAGGCTGCTCGGATAACCCCAACCGCCATGTCAACTACCTGGAGCACGTCGTTGTGCGCATCACCA
TCACCCACCCCAGGAGAGGAGACCTGGCCATCTACCTGACCTCGCCCTCTGGAACTAGGTCTCAGCTTTT
GGCCAACAGGCTATTTGATCACTCCATGGAAGGATTCAAAAACTGGGAGTTCATGACCATTCATTGCTGG
GGAGAAAGAGCTGCTGGTGACTGGGTCCTTGAAGTTTATGATACTCCCTCTCAGCTAAGGAACTTTAAGA
CTCCAGGTAAATTGAAAGAATGGTCTTTGGTCCTCTACGGCACCTCCGTGCAGCCATATTCACCAACCAA
TGAATTTCCGAAAGTGGAACGGTTCCGCTATAGCCGAGTTGAAGACCCCACAGACGACTATGGCACAGAG
GATTATGCAGGTCCCTGCGACCCTGAGTGCAGTGAGGTTGGCTGTGACGGGCCAGGACCAGACCACTGCA
ATGACTGTTTGCACTACTACTACAAGCTGAAAAACAATACCAGGATCTGTGTCTCCAGCTGCCCCCCTGG
CCACTACCACGCCGACAAGAAGCGCTGCAGGAAGTGTGCCCCCAACTGTGAGTCCTGCTTTGGGAGCCAT
GGTGACCAATGCATGTCCTGCAAATATGGATACTTTCTGAATGAAGAAACCAACAGCTGTGTTACTCACT
GCCCTGATGGGTCATATCAGGATACCAAGAAAAATCTTTGCCGGAAATGCAGTGAAAACTGCAAGACATG
TACTGAATTCCATAACTGTACAGAATGTAGGGATGGGTTAAGCCTGCAGGGATCCCGGTGCTCTGTCTCC
TGTGAAGATGGACGGTATTTCAACGGCCAGGACTGCCAGCCCTGCCACCGCTTCTGCGCCACTTGTGCTG
GGGCAGGAGCTGATGGGTGCATTAACTGCACAGAGGGCTACTTCATGGAGGATGGGAGATGCGTGCAGAG
CTGTAGTATCAGCTATTACTTTGACCACTCTTCAGAGAATGGATACAAATCCTGCAAAAAATGTGATATC
AGTTGTTTGACGTGCAATGGCCCAGGATTCAAGAACTGTACAAGCTGCCCTAGTGGGTATCTCTTAGACT
TAGGAATGTGTCAAATGGGAGCCATTTGCAAGGATGCAACGGAAGAGTCCTGGGCGGAAGGAGGCTTCTG
TATGCTTGTGAAAAAGAACAATCTGTGCCAACGGAAGGTTCTTCAACAACTTTGCTGCAAAACATGTACA
TTTCAAGGC
