>Addgene plasmid #83100 | pLX304 PCSK5-V5 blast | addgene partial sequence | sequence record 161928 | CMV-F 5'-CGCAAATGGGCGGTAGGCGTG-3'
ACTGTCGGGATCAACAAGTTTGTACAAAAAAGTTGGCATGGGCTGGGGGAGCCGCTGCTGCTGCCCGGGA
CGTTTGGACCTGCTGTGCGTGCTGGCGCTGCTCGGGGGCTGCCTGCTCCCCGTGTGTCGGACGCGCGTCT
ACACCAACCACTGGGCAGTCAAAATCGCCGGGGGCTTCCCGGAGGCCAACCGTATCGCCAGCAAGTACGG
ATTCATCAACATAGGACAGATAGGGGCCCTGAAGGACTACTACCACTTCTACCATAGCAGGACGATTAAA
AGGTCAGTTATCTCGAGCAGAGGGACCCACAGTTTCATTTCAATGGAACCAAAGGTGGAATGGATCCAAC
AGCAAGTGGTAAAAAAGCGGACAAAGAGGGATTATGACTTCAGTCGTGCCCAGTCTACCTATTTCAATGA
TCCCAAGTGGCCCAGCATGTGGTATATGCACTGCAGTGACAATACACATCCCTGCCAGTCTGACATGAAT
ATCGAAGGAGCCTGGAAGAGAGGCTACACGGGAAAGAACATTGTGGTCACTATCCTGGATGACGGAATTG
AGAGAACCCATCCAGATCTGATGCAAAACTACGATGCTCTGGCAAGTTGCGACGTGAATGGGAATGACTT
GGACCCAATGCCTCGTTATGATGCAAGCAACGAGAACAAGCATGGGACTCGCTGTGCTGGAGAAGTGGCA
GCCGCTGCAAACAATTCGCACTGCACAGTCGGA
