>Addgene plasmid #83100 | pLX304 PCSK5-V5 blast | addgene partial sequence | sequence record 161930 | WPRE-R 5'-CATAGCGTAAAAGGAGCAACA-3'
ATCCAGAGGTTGATTGTCGACTTAACGCGCCACCGGTTAGCGCTAGCTCATTACTACGTAGAATCGAGAC
CGAGGAGAGGGTTAGGGATAGGCTTACCAACCACTTTGTACAAGAAAGTTGGGCAGCCTTGAAATGTACA
TGTTTTGCAGCAAAGTTGTTGAAGAACCTTCCGTTGGCACAGATTGTTCTTTTTCACAAGCATACAGAAG
CCTCCTTCCGCCCAGGACTCTTCCGTTGCATCCTTGCAAATGGCTCCCATTTGACACATTCCTAAGTCTA
AGAGATACCCACTAGGGCAGCTTGTACAGTTCTTGAATCCTGGGCCATTGCACGTCAAACAACTGATATC
ACATTTTTTGCAGGATTTGTATCCATTCTCTGAAGAGTGGTCAAAGTAATAGCTGATACTACAGCTCTGC
ACGCATCTCCCATCCTCCATGAAGTAGCCCTCTGTGCAGTTAATGCACCCATCAGCTCCTGCCCCAGCAC
AAGTGGCGCAGAAGCGGTGGCAGGGCTGGCAGTCCTGGCCGTTGAAATACCGTCCATCTTCACAGGAGAC
AGAGCACCGGGATCCCTGCAGGCTTAACCCATCCCTACATTCTGTACAGTTATGGAATTCAGTACATGTC
TTGCAGTTTTCACTGCATTTCCGGCAAAGATTTTTCTTGGTATCCTGATATGACCCATCAGGGCAGTGAG
TAACACAGCTGTTGGTTTCTTCATTCAGAAAGTATCCATATTTGCAGGACATGCATTGGTCACCATGGCT
CCCAA
