[The description below was written by a language model from this plasmid's Addgene catalogue record.]
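Description:
pLX304 PCSK5-V5 blast is a lentiviral mammalian expression plasmid built on the pLX304 Gateway destination backbone (about 9.4 kb without insert). It carries the human PCSK5 open reading frame, encoding the PC5A isoform of proprotein convertase subtilisin/kexin type 5 (also known as PC5, PC6 or SPC6). The roughly 2.7 kb insert came from a human ORFeome collection clone and was moved into the vector by Gateway recombination. This places it in frame with a backbone-encoded V5 epitope, so the protein is made with a C-terminal V5 tag that allows detection or immunoprecipitation with anti-V5 antibodies. In bacteria the plasmid is selected with ampicillin and is recorded as low copy. It is propagated in a recombination-deficient strain, a common choice for lentiviral plasmids because their repeated LTR sequences are prone to rearrangement.

The record does not name the promoter explicitly and no feature table is provided. The listed sequencing primers (a CMV forward primer and a WPRE reverse primer) indicate that the ORF sits between a CMV promoter and a woodchuck hepatitis virus post-transcriptional regulatory element. This fits the stated purpose of constitutive expression, and a WPRE generally increases transcript stability and expression. A blasticidin resistance marker allows selection of transduced mammalian cells. As a transfer vector, the plasmid would be combined with separate packaging and envelope plasmids to produce lentiviral particles that integrate the cassette into target cells. The depositor describes it as a tool for stable expression of V5-tagged human PC5A. The associated work concerns processing of the GDF11 precursor in triple-negative breast cancer, where a proprotein convertase such as PC5A is relevant to precursor maturation.
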