Addgene plasmid #83100: pLX304 PCSK5-V5 blast
Purpose: Lentiviral vector for constitutive expression of human PC5A (PCSK5) with C-terminal tag
Depositing lab: Kevin Janes. Depositing organization: University of Virginia. Publication: Tumor-Suppressor Inactivation of GDF11 Occurs by Precursor Sequestration in Triple-Negative Breast Cancer. Bajikar SS, Wang CC, Borten MA, Pereira EJ, Atkins KA, Janes KA. Dev Cell. 2017 Nov 20;43(4):418-435.e13. doi: 10.1016/j.devcel.2017.10.027. PubMed 29161592.
Backbone
  Vector backbone: pLX304
  Backbone manufacturer: Addgene #25890
  Backbone size w/o insert (bp): 9377
  Vector type: Mammalian Expression, Lentiviral
  Selectable markers: Blasticidin
Growth in bacteria
  Bacterial resistance: Ampicillin, 100 μg/mL
  Growth temperature: 37°C
  Growth strain: NEB Stable
  Copy number: Low Copy
Gene/Insert
  Gene/Insert name: PCSK5 (alt names: PC5A; PC5; SPC6)
  Species: H. sapiens (human)
  Insert size (bp): 2742
  Entrez Gene: PCSK5 (a.k.a. PC5, PC6, PC6A, SPC6)
  Tag / fusion protein: V5 (C terminal on backbone)
  Cloning method: Gateway Cloning
  Sequencing primers: 5′ CMV-F; 3′ WPRE-R
Resource information
  A portion of this plasmid was derived from a plasmid made by: Thermo Open Biosystems Human ORFeome version 5.1 #7239
Terms and licenses: Academic/Nonprofit Terms; Industry Terms: Not Available to Industry
Depositor comments: Plasmid for stable expression of human PC5A (PCSK5) with C-terminal V5 tag.
How to cite: pLX304 PCSK5-V5 blast was a gift from Kevin Janes (Addgene plasmid # 83100 ; http://n2t.net/addgene:83100 ; RRID:Addgene_83100)
